LOCUS       Exported 6291 bp ds-DNA circular SYN 12-MAY-2021
DEFINITION  synthetic circular DNA
ACCESSION   .
VERSION     .
KEYWORDS    pcDNA5/FRT/TO DNAJA1
SOURCE      synthetic DNA construct
  ORGANISM  synthetic DNA construct
REFERENCE   1 (bases 1 to 6291)
  AUTHORS   Hageman J, Kampinga HH
  TITLE     Computational analysis of the human HSPH/HSPA/DNAJ family and
            cloning of a human HSPH/HSPA/DNAJ expression library.
  JOURNAL   Cell Stress Chaperones. 2008 Aug 7. ():.
  PUBMED    18686016
REFERENCE   2 (bases 1 to 6291)
  AUTHORS   .
  TITLE     Direct Submission
  JOURNAL   Exported May 12, 2021 from SnapGene Server 1.1.58
            http://www.snapgene.com
FEATURES             Location/Qualifiers
     source          1..6291
                     /organism="synthetic DNA construct"
                     /mol_type="other DNA"
     enhancer        123..502
                     /label=CMV enhancer
                     /note="human cytomegalovirus immediate early enhancer"
     promoter        503..706
                     /label=CMV promoter
                     /note="human cytomegalovirus (CMV) immediate early
                     promoter"
     primer_bind     657..677
                     /label=CMV-F
                     /note="Human CMV immediate early promoter, forward primer"
     protein_bind    708..726
                     /gene="tetO"
                     /label=tet operator
                     /bound_moiety="tetracycline repressor TetR"
                     /note="bacterial operator O2 for the tetR and tetA genes"
     protein_bind    729..747
                     /gene="tetO"
                     /label=tet operator
                     /bound_moiety="tetracycline repressor TetR"
                     /note="bacterial operator O2 for the tetR and tetA genes"
     primer_bind     757..781
                     /label=LNCX
                     /note="Human CMV promoter, forward primer"
     primer_bind     complement(2131..2148)
                     /label=BGH-rev
                     /note="Bovine growth hormone terminator, reverse primer.
                     Also called BGH reverse"
     polyA_signal    2137..2361
                     /label=bGH poly(A) signal
                     /note="bovine growth hormone polyadenylation signal"
     primer_bind     complement(2494..2513)
                     /label=F1ori-R
                     /note="F1 origin, reverse primer"
     protein_bind    2645..2692
                     /label=FRT
                     /bound_moiety="FLP recombinase from the Saccharomyces
                     cerevisiae 2u plasmid"
                     /note="FLP-mediated recombination occurs in the 8-bp core
                     sequence TCTAGAAA (Turan and Bode, 2011)."
     CDS             2700..3722
                     /codon_start=1
                     /gene="aph(4)-Ia"
                     /product="aminoglycoside phosphotransferase from E. coli"
                     /label=HygR
                     /note="confers resistance to hygromycin"
                     /translation="KKPELTATSVEKFLIEKFDSVSDLMQLSEGEESRAFSFDVGGRGY
                     VLRVNSCADGFYKDRYVYRHFASAALPIPEVLDIGEFSESLTYCISRRAQGVTLQDLPE
                     TELPAVLQPVAEAMDAIAAADLSQTSGFGPFGPQGIGQYTTWRDFICAIADPHVYHWQT
                     VMDDTVSASVAQALDELMLWAEDCPEVRHLVHADFGSNNVLTDNGRITAVIDWSEAMFG
                     DSQYEVANIFFWRPWLACMEQQTRYFERRHPELAGSPRLRAYMLRIGLDQLYQSLVDGN
                     FDDAAWAQGRCDAIVRSGAGTVGRTQIARRSAAVWTDGCVEVLADSGNRRPSTRPRAKE
                     "
     polyA_signal    3852..3973
                     /label=SV40 poly(A) signal
                     /note="SV40 polyadenylation signal"
     primer_bind     complement(3889..3908)
                     /label=SV40pA-R
                     /note="SV40 polyA, reverse primer"
     primer_bind     3943..3962
                     /label=EBV-rev
                     /note="SV40 polyA terminator, reverse primer"
     primer_bind     complement(4022..4038)
                     /label=M13 rev
                     /note="common sequencing primer, one of multiple similar
                     variants"
     primer_bind     complement(4022..4038)
                     /label=M13 Reverse
                     /note="In lacZ gene. Also called M13-rev"
     primer_bind     complement(4035..4057)
                     /label=M13/pUC Reverse
                     /note="In lacZ gene"
     protein_bind    4046..4062
                     /label=lac operator
                     /bound_moiety="lac repressor encoded by lacI"
                     /note="The lac repressor binds to the lac operator to
                     inhibit transcription in E. coli. This inhibition can be
                     relieved by adding lactose or
                     isopropyl-beta-D-thiogalactopyranoside (IPTG)."
     promoter        complement(4070..4100)
                     /label=lac promoter
                     /note="promoter for the E. coli lac operon"
     protein_bind    4115..4136
                     /label=CAP binding site
                     /bound_moiety="E. coli catabolite activator protein"
                     /note="CAP binding activates transcription in the presence
                     of cAMP."
     primer_bind     complement(4253..4270)
                     /label=L4440
                     /note="L4440 vector, forward primer"
     rep_origin      complement(4424..5012)
                     /direction=LEFT
                     /label=ori
                     /note="high-copy-number ColE1/pMB1/pBR322/pUC origin of
                     replication"
     primer_bind     complement(4504..4523)
                     /label=pBR322ori-F
                     /note="pBR322 origin, forward primer"
     CDS             complement(5183..6043)
                     /codon_start=1
                     /gene="bla"
                     /product="beta-lactamase"
                     /label=AmpR
                     /note="confers resistance to ampicillin, carbenicillin, and
                     related antibiotics"
                     /translation="MSIQHFRVALIPFFAAFCLPVFAHPETLVKVKDAEDQLGARVGYI
                     ELDLNSGKILESFRPEERFPMMSTFKVLLCGAVLSRIDAGQEQLGRRIHYSQNDLVEYS
                     PVTEKHLTDGMTVRELCSAAITMSDNTAANLLLTTIGGPKELTAFLHNMGDHVTRLDRW
                     EPELNEAIPNDERDTTMPVAMATTLRKLLTGELLTLASRQQLIDWMEADKVAGPLLRSA
                     LPAGWFIADKSGAGERGSRGIIAALGPDGKPSRIVVIYTTGSQATMDERNRQIAEIGAS
                     LIKHW"
     primer_bind     5806..5825
                     /label=Amp-R
                     /note="Ampicillin resistance gene, reverse primer"
     promoter        complement(6044..6148)
                     /gene="bla"
                     /label=AmpR promoter
     primer_bind     complement(6223..6242)
                     /label=pRS-marker
                     /note="pRS vectors, use to sequence yeast selectable
                     marker"
ORIGIN
        1 gtagtgcgcg agcaaaattt aagctacaac aaggcaaggc ttgaccgaca attgcatgaa
       61 gaatctgctt agggttaggc gttttgcgct gcttcgcgat gtacgggcca gatatacgcg
      121 ttgacattga ttattgacta gttattaata gtaatcaatt acggggtcat tagttcatag
      181 cccatatatg gagttccgcg ttacataact tacggtaaat ggcccgcctg gctgaccgcc
      241 caacgacccc cgcccattga cgtcaataat gacgtatgtt cccatagtaa cgccaatagg
      301 gactttccat tgacgtcaat gggtggagta tttacggtaa actgcccact tggcagtaca
      361 tcaagtgtat catatgccaa gtacgccccc tattgacgtc aatgacggta aatggcccgc
      421 ctggcattat gcccagtaca tgaccttatg ggactttcct acttggcagt acatctacgt
      481 attagtcatc gctattacca tggtgatgcg gttttggcag tacatcaatg ggcgtggata
      541 gcggtttgac tcacggggat ttccaagtct ccaccccatt gacgtcaatg ggagtttgtt
      601 ttggcaccaa aatcaacggg actttccaaa atgtcgtaac aactccgccc cattgacgca
      661 aatgggcggt aggcgtgtac ggtgggaggt ctatataagc agagctctcc ctatcagtga
      721 tagagatctc cctatcagtg atagagatcg tcgacgagct cgtttagtga accgtcagat
      781 cgcctggaga cgccatccac gctgttttga cctccataga agacaccggg accgatccag
      841 cctccggact ctagcgttta aacttaagct tggtaccgag ctcggatcca ccatggtgaa
      901 agaaacaact tactacgatg ttttgggggt caaacccaat gctactcagg aagaattgaa
      961 aaaggcttat aggaaactgg ctttgaagta ccatcctgat aagaacccaa atgaaggaga
     1021 gaagtttaaa cagatttctc aagcttacga agttctctct gatgcaaaga aaagggaatt
     1081 atatgacaaa ggaggagaac aggcaattaa agagggtgga gcaggtggcg gttttggctc
     1141 ccccatggac atctttgata tgttttttgg aggaggagga aggatgcaga gagaaaggag
     1201 aggtaaaaat gttgtacatc agctctcagt aaccctagaa gacttatata atggtgcaac
     1261 aagaaaactg gctctgcaaa agaatgtgat ttgtgacaaa tgtgaaggta gaggaggtaa
     1321 gaaaggagca gtagagtgct gtcccaattg ccgaggtact ggaatgcaaa taagaattca
     1381 tcagatagga cctggaatgg ttcagcaaat tcagtctgtg tgcatggagt gccagggcca
     1441 tggggagcgg atcagtccta aagatagatg taaaagctgc aacggaagga agatagttcg
     1501 agagaagaaa attttagaag ttcatattga caaaggcatg aaagatggcc agaagataac
     1561 attccatggt gaaggagacc aagaaccagg actggagcca ggcgatatta tcattgtgtt
     1621 aggtcagaag gaccatgctg tttttactcg acgaggagaa gaccttttca tgtgtatgga
     1681 catacagctc gttgaagcac tgtgtggctt ccagaagcca atatctactc ttgacaaccg
     1741 aaccatcgtc atcacctctc atccaggtca gattgtcaag catggagata tcaagtgtgt
     1801 actaaatgaa ggcatgccaa tttatcgtag accatatgaa aagggtcgcc taatcatcga
     1861 atttaaggta aactttcctg agaatggctt tctctctcct gataaactgt ctttgctgga
     1921 aaaactccta cccgagagga aggaagtgga agagactgat gagatggacc aagtagaact
     1981 ggtggacttt gatccaaatc aggaaagacg gcgccactac aatggagaag catatgagga
     2041 tgatgaacat catcccagag gtggtgttca gtgtcagacc tcttaagcgg ccgctcgagt
     2101 ctagagggcc cgtttaaacc cgctgatcag cctcgactgt gccttctagt tgccagccat
     2161 ctgttgtttg cccctccccc gtgccttcct tgaccctgga aggtgccact cccactgtcc
     2221 tttcctaata aaatgaggaa attgcatcgc attgtctgag taggtgtcat tctattctgg
     2281 ggggtggggt ggggcaggac agcaaggggg aggattggga agacaatagc aggcatgctg
     2341 gggatgcggt gggctctatg gcttctgagg cggaaagaac cagctggggc tctagggggt
     2401 atccccnnnn nnnnnnnnnn nnnnnnnnnn nnnnnnnnnn nnnnnnnnnn nnnnnnnnnn
     2461 nnnnnnnnnn nnnnnnnnnn nnnnnnnnnn nnnnnnnnnn nnnnnnnnnn nnnnnnnnnn
     2521 nnnnnnnnnn cnnnnnnnnn nnnnnnnnnn nnnnnnnnnn nnnnnnnnnn nnnnnnnnnn
     2581 nnnnnnnnnn nnnnnnnnnn nnnnnnnnnn nnnnnnnnnn nnagggtgat ggttcacgta
     2641 cctagaagtt cctattccga agttcctatt ctctagaaag tataggaact tccttggcca
     2701 aaaagcctga actcaccgcg acgtctgtcg agaagtttct gatcgaaaag ttcgacagcg
     2761 tctccgacct gatgcagctc tcggagggcg aagaatctcg tgctttcagc ttcgatgtag
     2821 gagggcgtgg atatgtcctg cgggtaaata gctgcgccga tggtttctac aaagatcgtt
     2881 atgtttatcg gcactttgca tcggccgcgc tcccgattcc ggaagtgctt gacattgggg
     2941 aattcagcga gagcctgacc tattgcatct cccgccgtgc acagggtgtc acgttgcaag
     3001 acctgcctga aaccgaactg cccgctgttc tgcagccggt cgcggaggcc atggatgcga
     3061 tcgctgcggc cgatcttagc cagacgagcg ggttcggccc attcggaccg caaggaatcg
     3121 gtcaatacac tacatggcgt gatttcatat gcgcgattgc tgatccccat gtgtatcact
     3181 ggcaaactgt gatggacgac accgtcagtg cgtccgtcgc gcaggctctc gatgagctga
     3241 tgctttgggc cgaggactgc cccgaagtcc ggcacctcgt gcacgcggat ttcggctcca
     3301 acaatgtcct gacggacaat ggccgcataa cagcggtcat tgactggagc gaggcgatgt
     3361 tcggggattc ccaatacgag gtcgccaaca tcttcttctg gaggccgtgg ttggcttgta
     3421 tggagcagca gacgcgctac ttcgagcgga ggcatccgga gcttgcagga tcgccgcggc
     3481 tccgggcgta tatgctccgc attggtcttg accaactcta tcagagcttg gttgacggca
     3541 atttcgatga tgcagcttgg gcgcagggtc gatgcgacgc aatcgtccga tccggagccg
     3601 ggactgtcgg gcgtacacaa atcgcccgca gaagcgcggc cgtctggacc gatggctgtg
     3661 tagaagtact cgccgatagt ggaaaccgac gccccagcac tcgtccgagg gcaaaggaat
     3721 agcacgtact acgagatttc gattccaccg ccgccttcta tgaaaggttg ggcttcggaa
     3781 tcgttttccg ggacgccggc tggatgatcc tccagcgcgg ggatctcatg ctggagttct
     3841 tcgcccaccc caacttgttt attgcagctt ataatggtta caaataaagc aatagcatca
     3901 caaatttcac aaataaagca tttttttcac tgcattctag ttgtggtttg tccaaactca
     3961 tcaatgtatc ttatcatgtc tgtataccgt cgacctctag ctagagcttg gcgtaatcat
     4021 ggtcatagct gtttcctgtg tgaaattgtt atccgctcac aattccacac aacatacgag
     4081 ccggaagcat aaagtgtaaa gcctggggtg cctaatgagt gagctaactc acattaattg
     4141 cgttgcgctc actgcccgct ttccagtcgg gaaacctgtc gtgccagctg cattaatgaa
     4201 tcggccaacg cgcggggaga ggcggtttgc gtattgggcg ctcttccgct tcctcgctca
     4261 ctgactcgct gcgctcggtc gttcggctgc ggcgagcggt atcagctcac tcaaaggcgg
     4321 taatacggtt atccacagaa tcaggggata acgcaggaaa gaacatgtga gcaaaaggcc
     4381 agcaaaaggc caggaaccgt aaaaaggccg cgttgctggc gtttttccat aggctccgcc
     4441 cccctgacga gcatcacaaa aatcgacgct caagtcagag gtggcgaaac ccgacaggac
     4501 tataaagata ccaggcgttt ccccctggaa gctccctcgt gcgctctcct gttccgaccc
     4561 tgccgcttac cggatacctg tccgcctttc tcccttcggg aagcgtggcg ctttctcata
     4621 gctcacgctg taggtatctc agttcggtgt aggtcgttcg ctccaagctg ggctgtgtgc
     4681 acgaaccccc cgttcagccc gaccgctgcg ccttatccgg taactatcgt cttgagtcca
     4741 acccggtaag acacgactta tcgccactgg cagcagccac tggtaacagg attagcagag
     4801 cgaggtatgt aggcggtgct acagagttct tgaagtggtg gcctaactac ggctacacta
     4861 gaagaacagt atttggtatc tgcgctctgc tgaagccagt taccttcgga aaaagagttg
     4921 gtagctcttg atccggcaaa caaaccaccg ctggtagcgg tggttttttt gtttgcaagc
     4981 agcagattac gcgcagaaaa aaaggatctc aagaagatcc tttgatcttt tctacggggt
     5041 ctgacgctca gtggaacgaa aactcacgtt aagggatttt ggtcatgaga ttatcaaaaa
     5101 ggatcttcac ctagatcctt ttaaattaaa aatgaagttt taaatcaatc taaagtatat
     5161 atgagtaaac ttggtctgac agttaccaat gcttaatcag tgaggcacct atctcagcga
     5221 tctgtctatt tcgttcatcc atagttgcct gactccccgt cgtgtagata actacgatac
     5281 gggagggctt accatctggc cccagtgctg caatgatacc gcgagaccca cgctcaccgg
     5341 ctccagattt atcagcaata aaccagccag ccggaagggc cgagcgcaga agtggtcctg
     5401 caactttatc cgcctccatc cagtctatta attgttgccg ggaagctaga gtaagtagtt
     5461 cgccagttaa tagtttgcgc aacgttgttg ccattgctac aggcatcgtg gtgtcacgct
     5521 cgtcgtttgg tatggcttca ttcagctccg gttcccaacg atcaaggcga gttacatgat
     5581 cccccatgtt gtgcaaaaaa gcggttagct ccttcggtcc tccgatcgtt gtcagaagta
     5641 agttggccgc agtgttatca ctcatggtta tggcagcact gcataattct cttactgtca
     5701 tgccatccgt aagatgcttt tctgtgactg gtgagtactc aaccaagtca ttctgagaat
     5761 agtgtatgcg gcgaccgagt tgctcttgcc cggcgtcaat acgggataat accgcgccac
     5821 atagcagaac tttaaaagtg ctcatcattg gaaaacgttc ttcggggcga aaactctcaa
     5881 ggatcttacc gctgttgaga tccagttcga tgtaacccac tcgtgcaccc aactgatctt
     5941 cagcatcttt tactttcacc agcgtttctg ggtgagcaaa aacaggaagg caaaatgccg
     6001 caaaaaaggg aataagggcg acacggaaat gttgaatact catactcttc ctttttcaat
     6061 attattgaag catttatcag ggttattgtc tcatgagcgg atacatattt gaatgtattt
     6121 agaaaaataa acaaataggg gttccgcgca catttccccg aaaagtgcca cctgacgtcg
     6181 acggatcggg agatctcccg atcccctatg gtgcactctc agtacaatct gctctgatgc
     6241 cgcatagtta agccagtatc tgctccctgc ttgtgtgttg gaggtcgctg a
//
