[The description below was written by a language model from this plasmid's Addgene catalogue record and the feature table of its GenBank file.]
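Description:
pcDNA5/FRT/TO DNAJA1 is a mammalian expression plasmid built on the commercial pcDNA5/FRT/TO backbone and carrying the human DNAJA1 coding sequence (also known as HDJ2 or DjA1), a member of the HSP40/DNAJ co-chaperone family. The roughly 1.2 kb insert sits between retained BamHI and NotI sites. The feature table does not annotate it as a CDS, but the unannotated gap between the promoter region and the bGH polyadenylation signal corresponds to it. No epitope tag or reporter is recorded. Transcription is driven by the CMV immediate-early enhancer/promoter followed by two tet operator (TetO2) sites. In cells expressing the Tet repressor, expression is therefore held off until tetracycline or doxycycline is added, whereas in cells lacking TetR the promoter is constitutive. In E. coli the plasmid replicates from a high-copy ColE1/pUC-type origin and is selected with ampicillin through the bla gene.

Downstream of the expression cassette lies an FRT site immediately followed by a hygromycin resistance coding sequence and an SV40 poly(A) signal, with no promoter annotated for HygR. This arrangement is designed for FLP recombinase-mediated integration into a host cell line with a genomic FRT landing site, where correct recombination supplies the elements needed to express HygR. It allows selection of isogenic, single-site stable lines, and the plasmid can also be used for transient transfection.

The construct belongs to a human HSPH/HSPA/DNAJ chaperone expression library. The record notes a D244G change. The depositor cautions that inserts were amplified from pooled RNA of ten cell lines, may carry polymorphisms with possible functional consequences, and were sequence verified only for the presence of the correct gene.
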