Addgene plasmid #19464: pcDNA5/FRT/TO DNAJA1
Depositing lab: Harm Kampinga. Depositing organization: University Medical Center Groningen. Publication: Computational analysis of the human HSPH/HSPA/DNAJ family and cloning of a human HSPH/HSPA/DNAJ expression library. Hageman J, Kampinga HH. Cell Stress Chaperones. 2009 Jan;14(1):1-21. doi: 10.1007/s12192-008-0060-2. Epub 2008 Aug 7. PubMed 18686016.
Backbone
  Vector backbone: pcDNA5/FRT/TO
  Backbone manufacturer: Invitrogen
  Backbone size w/o insert (bp): 5137
  Vector type: Mammalian Expression
  Selectable markers: Hygromycin
Growth in bacteria
  Bacterial resistance: Ampicillin, 100 μg/mL
  Growth temperature: 37°C
  Growth strain: DH5alpha
  Copy number: High Copy
Gene/Insert
  Gene/Insert name: DNAJA1 (alt names: DJ-2, DjA1, HDJ2, HSDJ; HSJ2, HSPF4, hDG-2)
  Species: H. sapiens (human)
  Insert size (bp): 1193
  Mutation: D244G
  Entrez Gene: DNAJA1 (a.k.a. DJ-2, DjA1, HDJ2, HSDJ, HSJ-2, HSJ2, HSPF4, NEDD7, hDJ-2)
  Cloning method: Restriction Enzyme; 5′ cloning site BamHI (not destroyed); 3′ cloning site NotI (not destroyed)
  Sequencing primers: 5′ LNCX; 3′ BGH-rev
Terms and licenses: Academic/Nonprofit Terms; Industry Terms: Not Available to Industry
Depositor comments: Family: HSP40 Disclaimer: For cloning the various HSP genes, the Stratagene reference RNA for cDNA synthesis was used and genes were amplified from this mixture that originates from 10 different cell lines from different somatic origin and ultimately coming from 10 different individuals. This strategy was used to maximize the chance for the presence of individual HSP transcripts. Users must be aware that this mixture thus represents 20 complete haploid genomes, meaning that for each individual gene there might be polymorphisms that could potentially have functional consequences. The library was sequence verified only for the presence of the correct gene.
How to cite: pcDNA5/FRT/TO DNAJA1 was a gift from Harm Kampinga (Addgene plasmid # 19464 ; http://n2t.net/addgene:19464 ; RRID:Addgene_19464)
