>Addgene plasmid #19464 | pcDNA5/FRT/TO DNAJA1 | addgene partial sequence | sequence record 25241 | 19464 with LNCX
GCTGTTTTGACCTCCATAGAAGACACCGGGACCGATCCAGCCTCCGGACTCTAGCGTTTAAACTTAAGCT
TGGTACCGAGCTCGGATCCACCATGGTGAAAGAAACAACTTACTACGATGTTTTGGGGGTCAAACCCAAT
GCTACTCAGGAAGAATTGAAAAAGGCTTATAGGAAACTGGCTTTGAAGTACCATCCTGATAAGAACCCAA
ATGAAGGAGAGAAGTTTAAACAGATTTCTCAAGCTTACGAAGTTCTCTCTGATGCAAAGAAAAGGGAATT
ATATGACAAAGGAGGAGAACAGGCAATTAAAGAGGGTGGAGCAGGTGGCGGTTTTGGCTCCCCCATGGAC
ATCTTTGATATGTTTTTTGGAGGAGGAGGAAGGATGCAGAGAGAAAGGAGAGGTAAAAATGTTGTACATC
AGCTCTCAGTAACCCTAGAAGACTTATATAATGGTGCAACAAGAAAACTGGCTCTGCAAAAGAATGTGAT
TTGTGACAAATGTGAAGGTAGAGGAGGTAAGAAAGGAGCAGTAGAGTGCTGTCCCAATTGCCGAGGTACT
GGAATGCAAATAAGAATTCATCAGATAGGACCTGGAATGGTTCAGCAAATTCAGTCTGTGTGCATGGA
